Addgene plasmid #153650: pGBW-m4133204
Purpose: Mammalian expression plasmid for SARS-CoV-2 ORF7b
Depositing lab: Ginkgo Bioworks & Benjie Chen. Depositing organization: Ginkgo Bioworks.
Backbone
  Vector backbone: pTwist_CMV_6
  Backbone size w/o insert (bp): 4180
  Vector type: Mammalian Expression
Growth in bacteria
  Bacterial resistance: Ampicillin, 100 μg/mL
  Growth temperature: 37°C
  Growth strain: DH5alpha
  Copy number: High Copy
Gene/Insert
  Gene/Insert name: SARS-CoV-2 ORF7b
  Species: Severe acute respiratory syndrome coronavirus 2
  Insert size (bp): 125
  Mutation: wt
  Entrez Gene: ORF7b (a.k.a. GU280_gp08)
  Promoter: CMV
  Tag / fusion protein: Cleavable TEV;6xHis-003 (C terminal on backbone)
  Cloning method: Unknown
Resource information
  A portion of this plasmid was derived from a plasmid made by: GinkgoBioworks
Depositor comments: NCBI reference sequence: 43740574
How to cite: pGBW-m4133204 was a gift from Ginkgo Bioworks & Benjie Chen (Addgene plasmid # 153650 ; http://n2t.net/addgene:153650 ; RRID:Addgene_153650)
