[The description below was written by a language model from this plasmid's Addgene catalogue record and pLannotate feature annotations shown in this document.]
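Description:
pGBW-m4133204 is a mammalian expression plasmid carrying the wild-type ORF7b coding sequence of SARS-CoV-2, built on the pTwist_CMV_6 backbone. It is propagated in E. coli as a high-copy plasmid through a ColE1/pUC-type origin and selected with ampicillin via the AmpR β-lactamase gene. The annotated full sequence is about 4.36 kb, roughly consistent with the recorded backbone and small insert.

The expression cassette lies on the reverse strand of the record. The CMV immediate-early enhancer and a CMV core promoter (annotated in pieces, including a match to the truncated CMVd2 form) drive the ORF7b open reading frame, which the feature table identifies as NS7B_SARS2. A 6xHis tag follows the ORF at its C terminus. The catalogue describes this backbone-encoded tag as TEV-cleavable, so the histidine tag could be removed by TEV protease after affinity purification, although the TEV site itself is not separately annotated. An SV40 poly(A) signal sits just beyond the tag, presumably ending the transcript, though it and a short large T antigen fragment next to it are annotated on the opposite strand.

The backbone also carries elements that isolate the cassette from neighbouring transcription: β-globin insulator sequences, rrnG and T7 terminators on both sides, and a synthetic poly(A) signal. The plasmid contains no mammalian selection marker or reporter, so it suits transient transfection. It is used to express His-tagged ORF7b, a small SARS-CoV-2 accessory protein, in mammalian cells, where the tag allows detection, pull-down or purification. The record gives no more specific application.
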