Features (pLannotate 1.2.2; 18 found; start..end, strand, type, name):
      1..33      -  enhancer       CMV enhancer (fragment): human cytomegalovirus immediate early enhancer
     64..112     +  polyA_signal   poly(A) signal: synthetic polyadenylation signal
    130..176     +  terminator     T7 terminator: transcription terminator for bacteriophage T7 RNA polymerase
    181..252     -  misc_feature   5' β-globin insulator: insulator upstream of the human β-globin locus (Farrell et al., 2002)
    404..540     -  terminator     rrnG terminator: transcription terminator from the E. coli ribosomal RNA rrnG operon (Albrechtsen et al., 1991)
    553..1413    -  CDS            AmpR: β-lactamase; bla; confers resistance to ampicillin, carbenicillin, and related antibiotics
   1923..1987    +  CDS            bla(M) (fragment): β-lactamase lacking the signal sequence; bla(M); allows cytosolic expression of β-lactamase
   2159..2747    +  rep_origin     ori: high-copy-number ColE1/pMB1/pBR322/pUC origin of replication
   2973..3044    -  misc_feature   3' β-globin insulator: insulator downstream of the human β-globin locus (Farrell et al., 2002)
   3089..3225    -  terminator     rrnG terminator: transcription terminator from the E. coli ribosomal RNA rrnG operon (Albrechtsen et al., 1991)
   3255..3301    -  terminator     T7 terminator: transcription terminator for bacteriophage T7 RNA polymerase
   3324..3393    +  CDS            large T antigen (fragment): large T antigen from SV40 (simian virus 40)
   3416..3537    +  polyA_signal   SV40 poly(A) signal: SV40 polyadenylation signal
   3590..3607    -  CDS            6xHis: 6xHis affinity tag
   3629..3757    -  CDS            NS7B_SARS2: Experimental evidence at protein level: Swiss-Prot protein existence level 1. From Severe acute respiratory syndrome coronavirus 2 (2019-nCoV) (SARS-CoV-2).
   3832..3883    -  promoter       CMVd2 promoter: truncated human cytomegalovirus (CMV) immediate early promoter that yields moderately reduced expression relative to the full-length promoter
   3946..3963    +  promoter       CMV promoter (fragment): human cytomegalovirus (CMV) immediate early promoter
   4036..4339    -  enhancer       CMV enhancer: human cytomegalovirus immediate early enhancer
>Addgene plasmid #153650 | pGBW-m4133204 | addgene full sequence | sequence record 300615 | Ginkgo NGS Result
GCTATGAACTAATGACCCCGTAATTGATTACTAGATCTGGCTACACTCGATCAGCAGTTAGATAATAAAA
TCGCTATCCATCGAAGATGGATGTGTGTTGGTTTTTTGTGTGTGTAACGCAACGATTGATAGCATAACCC
CTTGGGGCCTCTAAACGGGTCTTGAGGGGTTTTTTGAATTGAGAGGTAGCTGAAGCTGCTGTTATGACCA
CTAGAGGGAAGAAGATACCTGTGGAGCTAATGGTCCAAGATGTCGGGAGCCGCGATCGCTGCCAAAAAGG
TAAGCTGACGATAGCTGACGAGATTCGATGCCCGACGAGCAAATGAGCGCCACGGCTGTTCGCGTAAGCT
CGAAACGACGGAGATTCGATAGAGCCAGAGTCGAGTTTAAACGATTCGGGATCTTAAGGATAAATTTCTG
GTAAGGAGGACACGTATGGAAGTGGGCAAGTTGGGGAAGCCGTATCCGTTGCTGAATCTGGCATATGTGG
GAGTATAAGACGCGCAGCGTCGCATCAGGCATTTTTTTCTGCGCCAATGCACCTAGAATCGGTTACCAAT
GCTTAATCAGTGAGGCACCTATCTCAGCGATCTGTCTATTTCGTTCATCCATAGTTGCCTGACTCCCCGT
CGTGTAGATAACTACGATACGGGAGGGCTTACCATCTGGCCCCAGTGCTGCAATGATACCGCGAGACCCA
CGCTCACCGGCTCCAGATTTATCAGCAATAAACCAGCCAGCCGGAAGGGCCGAGCGCAGAAGTGGTCCTG
CAACTTTATCCGCCTCCATCCAGTCTATCAACTGTTGCCGGGAAGCTAGAGTAAGTAGTTCGCCAGTTAA
TAGTTTACGCAAGGTTGTTGCCATTGCTACAGGCATCGTGGTGTCACGCTCGTCGTTTGGTATGGCTTCA
TTCAGCTCCGGTTCCCAACGATCAAGGCGAGTTACATGATCCCCCATGTTGTGCAAAAAAGCGGTTAGCT
CCTTCGGTCCTCCAATCGTTGTCAGAAGTAAGTTGGCCGCAGTGTTATCACTCATGGTTATGGCAGCACT
GCATAATTCTCTTACTGTCATGCCATCCGTAAGATGCTTTTCTGTGACTGGTGAATACTCAACCAAGTCA
TTCTGAGAATAGTGTATGCGGCGACCGAGTTGCTCTTGCCCGGCGTCAATACGGGATAATACCGCGCCAC
ATAGCAGAACTTTAAAAGTGCTCATCATTGGAAAGCGTTCTTCGGGGCGAAAACTCTCAAGGATCTTACC
GCTGTTGAGATCCAGTTCGATGTAACCCACTCGCGCACCCAACTGATCTTCAGCATCTTTTACTTTCACC
AGCGTTTCTGGGTGAGCAAAAACAGGAAGGCAAAATGCCGCAAAAAAGGGAATAAGGGCGACACGGAAAT
GTTGAATACTCATGCGAAAGCCTCCTGCTGATCCTGTCTCTTGATAGATGTTTGCAAAAGCTAGGACTCG
ATTATACGTTGACCGATCAGACTATCAATATCTAGGTTTAAACAGATCGGTACGCTGCCGTGACCAGGCT
TGAGTACAATATCTGACGATTGGACTTCCTGGGTCCCAAGCTGGATTCCGACTGGCTGACTGCCAAGCAA
CGATATGGATCGTCGAGACTCGCACTGAGAGGATCGTTCTCGGTACACCAGGCGCGCCCCGATTTCGATA
TTCCTCGGATCTCGGATAGATCGGGATTGAGGATGTAGGTTGAACTTCTCTCGGGTGATCCCGATCTCGG
ATATTCGGGATTGGAGTAATACCTGGCGATAGGCGCTGCCAAGCAATAGCCAAGGCGCAAGGCCGGCCAA
GAGACTTGCGATAGTTCGTTCGAGAGGTAGCCTGCAAGATGGATCGGACGAAAGGTTTGAAGATTTTCCG
ACGAGGGCCTTGGAGAGTTCGGAAATTTAAATGCAACTATGGATGAACGAAATAGACAGATCGCTGAGAT
AGGTGCCTCACTGATTAAGCATTGGTAACTGTCAGACCAAGTTTACTCATATATACTTTAGATTGATTTA
AAACTTCATTTTTAATTTAAAAGGATCTAGGTGAAGATCCTTTTTGATAATCTCATGACCAAAATCCCTT
AACGTGAGTTTTCGTTCCACTGAGCGTCAGACCCCGTAGAAAAGATCAAAGGATCTTCTTGAGATCCTTT
TTTTCTGCGCGTAATCTGCTGCTTGCAAACAAAAAAACCACCGCTACCAGCGGTGGTTTGTTTGCCGGAT
CAAGAGCTACCAACTCTTTTTCCGAAGGTAACTGGCTTCAGCAGAGCGCAGATACCAAATACTGTTCTTC
TAGTGTAGCCGTAGTTAGGCCACCACTTCAAGAACTCTGTAGCACCGCCTACATACCTCGCTCTGCTAAT
CCTGTTACCAGTGGCTGCTGCCAGTGGCGATAAGTCGTGTCTTACCGGGTTGGACTCAAGACGATAGTTA
CCGGATAAGGCGCAGCGGTCGGGCTGAACGGGGGGTTCGTGCACACAGCCCAGCTTGGAGCGAACGACCT
ACACCGAACTGAGATACCTACAGCGTGAGCTATGAGAAAGCGCCACGCTTCCCGAAGGGAGAAAGGCGGA
CAGGTATCCGGTAAGCGGCAGGGTCGGAACAGGAGAGCGCACGAGGGAGCTTCCAGGGGGAAACGCCTGG
TATCTTTATAGTCCTGTCGGGTTTCGCCACCTCTGACTTGAGCGTCGATTTTTGTGATGCTCGTCAGGGG
GGCGGAGCCTATGGAAAAACGCCAGCAACGCGGCCTTTTTACGGTTCCTGGCCTTTTGCTGGCCTTTTGC
TCACATGATTTAAATGAAACTCGTAATCGGAGAACGGGTGCAATAGCAAGGACCAGATCGAACTTGACTG
ACGCAATTCTGAGCGTAGTCGAAACCCAGACAAGTCGATCTCGCCAAGTAGCTGACTTGACTGGTTAATT
AAGTTTCGATAGCCCAAGGTAACCAATGAGATTAGGGAGGGAAGAAAGTTTGATGAACTACTTCTGACCC
CTAGTGGTGTCCAGAAAAGACCATTAAAGGAATGTCTTGATCGAAATCGAGAGATCGCCTGCAGGATAGC
TGACGACCTTAAGGATAAATTTCTGGTAAGGAGGACACGTATGGAAGTGGGCAAGTTGGGGAAGCCGTAT
CCGTTGCTGAATCTGGCATATGTGGGAGTATAAGACGCGCAGCGTCGCATCAGGCATTTTTTTCTGCGCC
AATGCCGGTAGATAGCAATCCGGCCCGAGGGGCACAAAAAACCCCTCAAGACCCGTTTAGAGGCCCCAAG
GGGTTATGCTACGATACCGATAGAGATGGGCCAATACCACATTTGTAGAGGTTTTACTTGCTTTAAAAAA
CCTCCCACACCTCCCCCTGAACCTGAAACATAAAATGAATGCAATTGTTGTTGTTAACTTGTTTATTGCA
GCTTATAATGGTTACAAATAAAGCAATAGCATCACAAATTTCACAAATAAAGCATTTTTTTCACTGCATT
CTAGTTGTGGTTTGTCCAAACTCATCAATGTATCTTATCATGTCTGTGAGCTGAAGGTACGCTGTATCTC
AGTCAGTCAAGCTAGCTTAATGGTGATGGTGATGGTGCGACTGAAAGTAAAGGTTTTCGGCGTGACATGT
CTCATTATGATCTTGTAACTCCAGACTGAACCAAAAAATGATTAGCATAATGAGCACCAGAAAAAGCAGG
AAAGCCAAGAAGCACAGATAAAAGTCGATGAGCGATAGTTCTATCATGGTGGCGGCCGCTGGCGGGTGTG
TCGAGTGGATGGTAGGATCGACAAAGATCTGATCTGACGGTTCACTAAACCAGCTCTGCTTATATAGACC
TCCCACCGTACACGCCTACCGCCCATTTGCGTCAATGGGGCGGAGTTGTTACGACATTTTGGAAAGTCCC
GTTGATTTTGGTGCCAAAACAAACTCCCATTGACGTCAATGGGGTGGAGACTTGGAAATCCCCGTGAGTC
AAACCGCTATCCACGCCCATTGATGTACTGCCAAAACCGCATCAGCATGGTAATAGCGATGACTAATACG
TAGATGTACTGCCAAGTAGGAAAGTCCCATAAGGTCATGTACTGGGCATAATGCCAGGCGGGCCATTTAC
CGTCATTGACGTCAATAGGGGGCGTACTTGGCATATGATACACTTGATGTACTGCCAAGTGGGCAGTTTA
CCGTAAATACTCCACCCATTGACGTCAATGGAAAGTCCCTATTGGCGTTACTATGGGAACATACGTCATT
ATTGACGTCAATGGGCGGGGGTCGTTGGGCGGTCAGCCAGGCGGGCCATTTACCGTAAGTTATGTAACGC
GGAACTCCATATATGG
